>Addgene plasmid #21299 | pLew100::NLS-ISceI-HA | addgene full sequence | sequence record 255005 | Addgene NGS Result
CTATCAGTGATAGAGATCTCCCTATCAGTGATAGAGATCCCTGAGTACTGAGTTTAACATGTTCTCGTCC
CGGGCTGCACGCGCCTTCGAGTTTTTTTTCCTTTTCCCCATTTTTTTCAACTTGAAGACTTCAATTACAC
CAAAAAGTAAAATTCACAAGCTTATGCCAAAGAAGAAGCGAAAGGTACATATGAAA
[354 nt withheld, positions 197-550]
AAAAAAACCATCCCGAACAACCTGGTTGAAAACTACCTGACCCCGATGTCTCTGGCATACTGGTTCATGG
ATGATGGTGGTAAATGGGATTACAACAAAAACTCTACCAACAAATCGATCGTACTGAACACCCAGTCTTT
CACTTTCGAAGAAGTAGAATACCTGGTTAAGGGTCTGCGTAACAAATTCCAACTGAACTGTTACGTAAAA
ATCAACAAAAACAAACCGATCATCTACATCGATTCTATGTCTTACCTGATCTTCTACAACCTGATCAAAC
CGTACCTGATCCCGCAGATGATGTACAAACTGCCGAACACTATCTCCTCCGAAACTTTCCTGAAATACCC
ATACGATGTTCCAGATTACGCTTGATCCTGCCCATTTAGTTGGCTTTTCCCTTGTCTCGTGTCTTTTCCG
TGGAAAGGTTCCCGGAGTAATCTGATGGCACAGCAGGGAGGTGCGCCTGCAGGTTGGTTAGGAAGGGGGG
ATGATGTAAAAGAAGAAAATGGGGGGATATCTTATGTTTAAGAGGATAAATAATGTGAAGGGGCTTTATA
TGCTTGCTTGGTTGTCTCGTTGGTGCATGGGGAATCTGCATGTTTGCTTTGGAGCACGCGTGGTACATCA
ATGGGATCATATCTTGCTGCCTCCCGCAGTCACCGTGCGGAGCTGCCGGTGCCCCGTTTCTCATAGGCGT
GTGCACCTTCCGTCTGAGACCTGTAAATGGTTAAAAAGGAATATATAATTACCTTTTGAAAAGTGGTAAA
AAACGAATATATGTTTTTTTTTGGTTTTAATACGCTCTTTTGTGTGTATGAGAGGAATAAATAAGTGTGT
GTGTGTGTGTGTGTTGTTGTTGTTGAAAAAATGAAGGACACGAAAGCGCTCATTAAGGGTGGGGATACAC
CAGGCATAATTATCCGAAAATATTTTGATGCACCAAATAAGTGAACATACTGACGAAATCAAAGAGTTGG
AGGATGGATAGGGAGGCCTCATTGGCAGTGGTAAATTGATTTGACTTGAATATGATACCCTCTTACTGTT
TCATTGCCACTACAAGTTGGTTTCCTTCCCCTGCAGGCATGCAAGCTAGCTTGTATTCTATAGTGTCACC
TAAATCGTATGTGTATGATACATAAGGTTATGTATTAATTGTAGCCGCGTTCTAACGACAATATGTACAA
GCCTAATTGTGTAGCATCTGGCTTACTGAAGCAGACCCTATCATCTCTCTCGTAAACTGCCGTCAGAGTC
GGTTTGGTTGGACGAACCTTCTGAGTTTCTGGTAACGCCGTCCCGCACCCGGAAATGGTCAGCGAACCAA
TCAGCAGGGTCATCGCTAGCCAGATCCTCTACGCCGGACGCATCGTGGCCGGCATCACCGGCGCCACAGG
TGCGGTTGCTGGCGCCTATATCGCCGACATCACCGATGGGGAAGATCGGGCTCGCCACTTCGGGCTCATG
AGCGCTTGTTTCGGCGTGGGTATGGTGGCAGGCCCCGTGGCCGGGGGACTGTTGGGCGCCATCTCCTTGC
ACCATTCCTTGCGGCGGCGGTGCTCAACGGCCTCAACCTACTACTGGGCTGCTTCCTAATGCAGGAGTCG
CATAAGGGAGAGCGTCGAATGGTGCACTCTCAGTACAATCTGCTCTGATGCCGCATAGTTAAGCCAGCCC
CGACACCCGCCAACACCCGCTGACGCGCCCTGACGGGCTTGTCTGCTCCCGGCATCCGCTTACAGACAAG
CTGTGACCGTCTCCGGGAGCTGCATGTGTCAGAGGTTTTCACCGTCATCACCGAAACGCGCGAGACGAAA
GGGCCTCGTGATACGCCTATTTTTATAGGTTAATGTCATGATAATAATGGTTTCTTAGACGTCAGGTGGC
ACTTTTCGGGGAAATGTGCGCGGAACCCCTATTTGTTTATTTTTCTAAATACATTCAAATATGTATCCGC
TCATGAGACAATAACCCTGATAAATGCTTCAATAATATTGAAAAAGGAAGAGTATGAGTATTCAACATTT
CCGTGTCGCCCTTATTCCCTTTTTTGCGGCATTTTGCCTTCCTGTTTTTGCTCACCCAGAAACGCTGGTG
AAAGTAAAAGATGCTGAAGATCAGTTGGGTGCACGAGTGGGTTACATCGAACTGGATCTCAACAGCGGTA
AGATCCTTGAGAGTTTTCGCCCCGAAGAACGTTTTCCAATGATGAGCACTTTTAAAGTTCTGCTATGTGG
CGCGGTATTATCCCGTATTGACGCCGGGCAAGAGCAACTCGGTCGCCGCATACACTATTCTCAGAATGAC
TTGGTTGAGTACTCACCAGTCACAGAAAAGCATCTTACGGATGGCATGACAGTAAGAGAATTATGCAGTG
CTGCCATAACCATGAGTGATAACACTGCGGCCAACTTACTTCTGACAACGATCGGAGGACCGAAGGAGCT
AACCGCTTTTTTGCACAACATGGGGGATCATGTAACTCGCCTTGATCGTTGGGAACCGGAGCTGAATGAA
GCCATACCAAACGACGAGCGTGACACCACGATGCCTGTAGCAATGGCAACAACGTTGCGCAAACTATTAA
CTGGCGAACTACTTACTCTAGCTTCCCGGCAACAATTAATAGACTGGATGGAGGCGGATAAAGTTGCAGG
ACCACTTCTGCGCTCGGCCCTTCCGGCTGGCTGGTTTATTGCTGATAAATCTGGAGCCGGTGAGCGTGGG
TCTCGCGGTATCATTGCAGCACTGGGGCCAGATGGTAAGCCCTCCCGTATCGTAGTTATCTACACGACGG
GGAGTCAGGCAACTATGGATGAACGAAATAGACAGATCGCTGAGATAGGTGCCTCACTGATTAAGCATTG
GTAACTGTCAGACCAAGTTTACTCATATATACTTTAGATTGATTTAAAACTTCATTTTTAATTTAAAAGG
ATCTAGGTGAAGATCCTTTTTGATAATCTCATGACCAAAATCCCTTAACGTGAGTTTTCGTTCCACTGAG
CGTCAGACCCCGTAGAAAAGATCAAAGGATCTTCTTGAGATCCTTTTTTTCTGCGCGTAATCTGCTGCTT
GCAAACAAAAAAACCACCGCTACCAGCGGTGGTTTGTTTGCCGGATCAAGAGCTACCAACTCTTTTTCCG
AAGGTAACTGGCTTCAGCAGAGCGCAGATACCAAATACTGTTCTTCTAGTGTAGCCGTAGTTAGGCCACC
ACTTCAAGAACTCTGTAGCACCGCCTACATACCTCGCTCTGCTAATCCTGTTACCAGTGGCTGCTGCCAG
TGGCGATAAGTCGTGTCTTACCGGGTTGGACTCAAGACGATAGTTACCGGATAAGGCGCAGCGGTCGGGC
TGAACGGGGGGTTCGTGCACACAGCCCAGCTTGGAGCGAACGACCTACACCGAACTGAGATACCTACAGC
GTGAGCTATGAGAAAGCGCCACGCTTCCCGAAGGGAGAAAGGCGGACAGGTATCCGGTAAGCGGCAGGGT
CGGAACAGGAGAGCGCACGAGGGAGCTTCCAGGGGGAAACGCCTGGTATCTTTATAGTCCTGTCGGGTTT
CGCCACCTCTGACTTGAGCGTCGATTTTTGTGATGCTCGTCAGGGGGGCGGAGCCTATGGAAAAACGCCA
GCAACGCGGCCTTTTTACGGTTCCTGGCCTTTTGCTGGCCTTTTGCTCACATGTTCTTTCCTGCGTTATC
CCCTGATTCTGTGGATAACCGTATTACCGCCTTTGAGTGAGCTGATACCGCTCGCCGCAGCCGAACGACC
GAGCGCAGCGAGTCAGTGAGCGAGGAAGCGGAAGAGCGCCCAATACGCAAACCGCCTCTCCCCGCGCGTT
GGCCGATTCATTAATGCAGAATTCGAGCTCATATAGTTGGTATGTATTCTAATTCCAGACTACTGGCGTG
GGATAAACATGTCCCCCTGATTAAAAGGAAAGATTCCATAGCCCATTAGTGCAAAGATAATTGGTACACC
GTCAAAAACACATGGGAGACCACACGATACGACACTGTGACCGTAGCATCAATTCCGCACTCGATATAAC
TCTATCGAAGAACTTCCATGGTACAAACTGGTCGCCACGGTCTGCTCCACACGGAGATCATCGTATCATT
TTTATCGATAGCGGCCGCTATCGATGTATGCCTTGGCCCTGATGGCATGCCAATTTCACTACAACGGACT
ATGTGGACCCCGTTATCATGGAAATGCGCTAGTTGGAGGAAGTTAGACCGCGCCGGAAAAGAGAGGGGTA
GAGAAAATGACAACTTGGAAGATATCCACACACGCACGGTGAAACGTTAGCAACAATTATTAGGGAAGCG
ACGCTTGCCCTAGTCCCACGAGTAACCAAGACTCCAAAAGCCTTTCTGGCACAGAGAGCGAGCCGAAATG
GAAAAGAGAAACAATGCCTGCACTAACACTACTGAGCGATTCGCCTCGCCGCGGAGGACCGAATACTAAT
AACGACACTTGCGGTCAAAAAGTAGAAGAACAAATGCTCAACGATGAGTGAATCAGGTTAGGGTAGTTGG
AAAATTATACAGAATGTCTTTGGCAACACACCGGGCTTGCATGCCTGCAAGGCCTTGCAAGGCCTTGCAG
AATACTGCATAGATAACAAACGCATCAAACACAACTGGTGGCACTATTTCAATCATGTCGACACACCAAG
ACGAGAAAATTTGAGTTAAACAAGATGCCTACAACCCTATATTTATTATCTTCAAGTGATCTTCTCTTCT
CTTGTGCGCTGTACGTAAATGTGTTGCAAATAAGGCATAGGGCTGAGTACAGGCACCACACGCGAGGAAA
ATCATAAGCACTAGCCGTGTCAACTCACAGCGACTACAGAACAATTTTGGCCACACAACCCGGTGTTAGG
ATCTCCGAGGCCTCGGACCCGTCGGGCCGCGTCGGACCGGCGGTGTTGGTCGGCGTCGGTCAGTCCTGCT
CCTCGGCCACGAAGTGCACGCAGTTGCCGGCCGGGTCGCGCAGGGCGAACTCCCGCCCCCACGGCTGCTC
GCCGATCTCGGTCATGGCCGGCCCGGAGGCGTCCCGGAAGTTCGTGGACACGACCTCCGACCACTCGGCG
TACAGCTCGTCCAGGCCGCGCACCCACACCCAGGCCAGGGTGTTGTCCGGCACCACCTGGTCCTGGACCG
CGCTGATGAACAGGGTCACGTCGTCCCGGACCACACCGGCGAAGTCGTCCTCCACGAAGTCCCGGGAGAA
CCCGAGCCGGTCGGTCCAGAACTCGACCGCTCCGGCGACGTCGCGCGCGGTGAGCACCGGAACGGCACTG
GTCAACTTGGCCATGGTGATAGCTTATTTTATGGCAGCAACGAGACCTTACGTAAAGCAAAACTAAATAA
GAGCGGAGACTGCAATGCAGAGTAAAAAAAAAAAAAACATGAATTTCAGAAGACCTTGCTGTGCCCCCGG
TACGGGAGATCTCCCTATAGTGAGTCGTATTAATCAGGTACCGTCATTGGGGTTAAGCGGAAAGGTGTGT
GTCAGTAGGTTGTGAGGTGAAAGCGTTTTCAGATGCATAGTGAGCTTAATGTCCTTTTCACAGTATATCG
TGTCTGATAGGTATCTCTTATTAGTATAGTCGAATACTAGTCAATAGTGCGTTTTGTGCAAAATGTCCAT
TTTGTGGCAGTGATGGGGTTGTTTTATGCTATTCCGTGTCTCTGGGTGGGCGTGCATTGAAAATAGGGGT
TATCGGGTAGGGATCTCC
Features (pLannotate 1.2.2; 15 found; start..end, strand, type, name):
     19..38      +  promoter       PLtetO-1 promoter (fragment): modified phage lambda PL promoter with tet operator sites (Lutz and Bujard, 1997)
    191..895     +  CDS            SCEI (sequence partly withheld): SCE1_YEAST - Also known as OMEGA, SECY. Experimental evidence at protein level: Swiss-Prot protein existence level 1. Mitochondrial DNA endonuclease involved in intron homing. It introduces a specific double-strand break in the DNA of the 21S rRNA gene and thus mediates the insertion of an intron, containing its own coding sequence (group I intron), into an intronless gene. Specifically recognizes and cleaves the sequence 5'-TAGGGATAACAGGGTAAT-3'. From Saccharomyces cerevisiae (strain ATCC 204508 / S288c) (Baker's yeast).
    896..923     +  CDS            3xHA (fragment): three tandem HA epitope tags
   1630..1647    +  misc_feature   MCS (fragment): pUC18/19 multiple cloning site
   1657..1675    -  promoter       SP6 promoter: promoter for bacteriophage SP6 RNA polymerase
   1903..2178    +  CDS            TcR (fragment): tetracycline efflux protein; tet; confers resistance to tetracycline
   2179..2227    -  misc_feature   bom (fragment): basis of mobility region from pBR322
   2329..2364    -  CDS            rop (fragment): Rop protein, which maintains plasmids at low copy number; rop
   2459..2563    +  promoter       AmpR promoter: bla
   2564..3424    +  CDS            AmpR: β-lactamase; bla; confers resistance to ampicillin, carbenicillin, and related antibiotics
   3595..4183    +  rep_origin     ori: high-copy-number ColE1/pMB1/pBR322/pUC origin of replication
   4366..4419    +  CDS            lacI (fragment): lac repressor; lacI; The lac repressor binds to the lac operator to inhibit transcription in E. coli. This inhibition can be relieved by adding lactose or isopropyl-β-D-thiogalactopyranoside (IPTG).
   5510..5884    -  CDS            BleoR: antibiotic-binding protein; Sh ble from Streptoalloteichus hindustanus; confers resistance to bleomycin, phleomycin, and Zeocin™
   6024..6042    -  promoter       T7 promoter: promoter for bacteriophage T7 RNA polymerase
   6306..17      +  promoter       PLtetO-1 promoter (fragment) (across the origin): modified phage lambda PL promoter with tet operator sites (Lutz and Bujard, 1997)
