[The description below was written by a language model from this plasmid's Addgene catalogue record and pLannotate feature annotations shown in this document.]
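Description:
pLew100::NLS-ISceI-HA is an expression plasmid built on the pLew100 backbone that carries the yeast homing endonuclease I-SceI. The catalogue lists it as a mammalian expression vector, but the associated publication title concerns a yeast-endonuclease-generated DNA break in Trypanosoma brucei, so the trypanosome is the evident intended host. In E. coli it is maintained through a high-copy ColE1/pUC-type origin and selected with ampicillin via the bla gene and its promoter. Short remnants of the tetracycline resistance gene, bom, rop and lacI are annotated as fragments and appear to be leftovers of backbone construction rather than functional parts. Selection in the target organism relies on the Sh ble gene, which confers resistance to Zeocin, phleomycin and bleomycin. It lies on the reverse strand downstream of a T7 promoter, an arrangement that suggests T7 polymerase-driven marker expression.

The payload is the I-SceI coding sequence from Saccharomyces cerevisiae, a mitochondrial intron-homing enzyme that cuts a long, highly specific recognition site. According to the record it bears an N-terminal nuclear localisation signal, which directs the enzyme to nuclear DNA, and a C-terminal HA epitope for detection. The annotation shows the HA sequence immediately after the open reading frame. The NLS is not annotated separately. Two short matches to tet operator-containing sequence lie just upstream of the insert and span the plasmid origin, consistent with tetracycline-regulated expression, but the promoter itself is not identified in the record. The construct allows controlled production of I-SceI to introduce a defined double-strand break at an engineered target site, which the publication title links to antigenic switching. The depositor notes minor sequence discrepancies that do not affect function.
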