Addgene plasmid #21299: pLew100::NLS-ISceI-HA
Depositing lab: Nina Papavasiliou. Depositing organization: Rockefeller University. Publication: A yeast-endonuclease-generated DNA break induces antigenic switching in Trypanosoma brucei. Boothroyd CE, Dreesen O, Leonova T, Ly KI, Figueiredo LM, Cross GA, Papavasiliou FN. Nature. 2009 May 14;459(7244):278-81. doi: 10.1038/nature07982. Epub 2009 Apr 15. PubMed 19369939.
Backbone
  Vector backbone: pLew100
  Backbone size w/o insert (bp): 4300
  Vector type: Mammalian Expression
  Selectable markers: Zeocin
Growth in bacteria
  Bacterial resistance: Ampicillin, 100 μg/mL
  Growth temperature: 37°C
  Growth strain: DH5alpha
  Copy number: Unknown
Gene/Insert
  Gene/Insert name: I-SceI
  Insert size (bp): 2000
  GenBank ID: FJ797515
  Entrez Gene: SCEI (a.k.a. Q0160)
  Tag / fusion protein: NLS (N terminal on insert); HA (C terminal on insert)
  Cloning method: Restriction Enzyme; 5′ cloning site HindIII (not destroyed); 3′ cloning site BamHI (destroyed during cloning)
  Sequencing primers: 5′ n/a
Terms and licenses: Academic/Nonprofit Terms; Industry Terms: Not Available to Industry
Depositor comments: There are a few discrepancies between Addgene's sequence and the provided sequence from the depositing lab. These discrepancies do not affect plasmid function.
How to cite: pLew100::NLS-ISceI-HA was a gift from Nina Papavasiliou (Addgene plasmid # 21299 ; http://n2t.net/addgene:21299 ; RRID:Addgene_21299)
