>Addgene plasmid #21299 | pLew100::NLS-ISceI-HA | addgene partial sequence | sequence record 26137 | 21299 with HA-R (TCTGGGACGTCGTATGGGTA)
AGTGTTCGGCAGTTGTACATCATCTGCGGGATCAGGTACGGTTTGATCAGGTTGTAGAAGATCAGGTAAG
ACATAGAATCGATGTAGATGATCGGTTTGTTTTTGTTGATTTTTACGTAACAGTTCAGTTGGAATTTGTT
ACGCAGACCCTTAACCAGGTATTCTACTTCTTCGAAAGTGAAAGACTGGGTGTTCAGTACGATCGATTTG
TTGGTAGAGTTTTTGTTGTAATCCCATTTACCACCATCATCCATGAACCAGTATGCCAGAGACATCGGGG
TCAGGTAGTTTTCAACCAGGTTGTTCGGGATGGTTTTTTT
[354 nt withheld, positions 321-674]
TTTCATATGTACCTTTCGCTTCTTCTTTGGCATAAGCTTGTGAATTTTACTTTTTGGTGTAATTGAAGTC
TTCAAGTTGAAAAAAATGGGGAAAAGGAAAAAAAACTCGAAGGCGCGTGCAGCCCGGGACGAGAACATGT
TAAACTCAGTACTCAGGGATCTCTATCACTGATAGGGAGATCTCTATCACTGATAGGGAGATCCCTACCC
GATAACCCCTATTTTCAATGCACG
