>Addgene plasmid #21299 | pLew100::NLS-ISceI-HA | addgene partial sequence | sequence record 26138 | 21299 with SP6
AGGAAACCAACTTGTAGTGGCAATGAAACAGTAAGAGGGTATCATATTCAAGTCAAATCAATTTACCACT
GCCAATGAGGCCTCCCTATCCATCCTCCAACTCTTTGATTTCGTCAGTATGTTCACTTATTTGGTGCATC
AAAATATTTTCGGATAATTATGCCTGGTGTATCCCCACCCTTAATGAGCGCTTTCGTGTCCTTCATTTTT
TCAACAACAACAACACACACACACACACACACTTATTTATTCCTCTCATACACACAAAAGAGCGTATTAA
AACCAAAAAAAAACATATATTCGTTTTTTACCACTTTTCAAAAGGTAATTATATATTCCTTTTTAACCAT
TTACAGGTCTCAGACGGAAGGTGCACACGCCTATGAGAAACGGGGCACCGGCAGCTCCGCACGGTGACTG
CGGGAGGCAGCAAGATATGATCCCATTGATGTACCACGCGTGCTCCAAAGCAAACATGCAGATTCCCCAT
GCACCAACGAGACAACCAAGCAAGCATATAAAGCCCCTTCACATTATTTATCCTCTTAAACATAAGATAT
CCCCCCATTTTCTTCTTTTACATCATCCCCCCTTCCTAACCAACCTGCAGGCGCACCTCCCTGCTGTGCC
ATCAGATTACTCCGGGAACCTTTCCACGGAAAAGACACGAGACAAGGGAAAAGCCAACTAAATGGGCAGG
ATCAAGCGTAATCTGGAACATCGTATGGGTATTTCAGGAAAGTTTCGGAGGAGATAGTGTTCGGCAGTTT
GTACATCATCTGCGGGATCA
